>Addgene plasmid #233952 | makeTCR_Hs.TRAV12-1 | addgene full sequence | sequence record 471654 | Addgene NGS Result
CGTCTCAGATGATATCCTTGAGAGTTTTACTGGTGATCCTGTGGCTTCAGTTAAGCTGGGTTTGGAGCCA
ACGGAAGGAGGTGGAGCAGGATCCTGGACCCTTCAATGTTCCAGAGGGAGCCACTGTCGCTTTCAACTGT
ACTTACAGCAACAGTGCTTCTCAGTCTTTCTTCTGGTACAGACAGGATTGCAGGAAAGAACCTAAGTTGC
TGATGTCCGTATACTCCAGTGGTAATGAAGATGGAAGGTTTACAGCACAGCTCAATAGAGCCAGCCAGTA
TATTTCCCTGCTCATCAGAGACTCCAAGCTCAGTGATTCAGCCACCTACCTCTGTTGAGACGCAGGGAAG
ATGGCCGCGAAGAAAACGTCATAGCTGTTTCCTGACTGACCATTTAAATCATACCTGACCTCCATAGCAG
AAAGTCAAAAGCCTCCGACCGGAGGCTTTTGACTTGATCGGCACGTAAGAGGTTCCAACTTTCACCATAA
TGAAATAAGATCACTACCGGGCGTATTTTTTGAGTTATCGAGATTTTCAGGAGCTAAGGAAGCTAAAATG
GAGAAAAAAATCACTGGATATACCACCGTTGATATATCCCAATGGCATCGTAAAGAACATTTTGAGGCAT
TTCAGTCAGTTGCTCAATGTACCTATAACCAGACCGTTCAGCTGGATATTACGGCCTTTTTAAAGACCGT
AAAGAAAAATAAGCACAAGTTTTATCCGGCCTTTATTCACATTCTTGCCCGCCTGATGAATGCTCATCCG
GAATTTCGTATGGCAATGAAAGACGGTGAGCTGGTGATATGGGATAGTGTTCACCCTTGTTACACCGTTT
TCCATGAGCAAACTGAAACGTTTTCATCGCTCTGGAGTGAATACCACGACGATTTCCGGCAGTTTCTACA
CATATATTCGCAAGATGTGGCGTGTTACGGTGAAAACCTGGCCTATTTCCCTAAAGGGTTTATTGAGAAT
ATGTTTTTTGTCTCAGCCAATCCCTGGGTGAGTTTCACCAGTTTTGATTTAAACGTGGCCAATATGGACA
ACTTCTTCGCCCCCGTTTTCACCATGGGCAAATATTATACGCAAGGCGACAAGGTGCTGATGCCGCTGGC
GATTCAGGTTCATCATGCCGTTTGTGATGGCTTCCATGTCGGCAGAATGCTTAATGAATTACAACAGTAC
TGCGATGAGTGGCAGGGCGGGGCGTAATGAGGGCCCAAATGTAATCACCTGGCTCACCTTCGGGTGGGCC
TTTCTGCGTTGCTGGCGTTTTTCCATAGGCTCCGCCCCCCTGACGAGCATCACAAAAATCGATGCTCAAG
TCAGAGGTGGCGAAACCCGACAGGACTATAAAGATACCAGGCGTTTCCCCCTGGAAGCTCCCTCGTGCGC
TCTCCTGTTCCGACCCTGCCGCTTACCGGATACCTGTCCGCCTTTCTCCCTTCGGGAAGCGTGGCGCTTT
CTCATAGCTCACGCTGTAGGTATCTCAGTTCGGTGTAGGTCGTTCGCTCCAAGCTGGGCTGTGTGCACGA
ACCCCCCGTTCAGCCCGACCGCTGCGCCTTATCCGGTAACTATCGTCTTGAGTCCAACCCGGTAAGACAC
GACTTATCGCCACTGGCAGCAGCCACTGGTAACAGGATTAGCAGAGCGAGGTATGTAGGCGGTGCTACAG
AGTTCTTGAAGTGGTGGCCTAACTACGGCTACACTAGAAGAACAGTATTTGGTATCTGCGCTCTGCTGAA
GCCAGTTACCTCGGAAAAAGAGTTGGTAGCTCTTGATCCGGCAAACAAACCACCGCTGGTAGCGGTGGTT
TTTTTGTTTGCAAGCAGCAGATTACGCGCAGAAAAAAAGGATCTCAAGAAGATCCTTTGATTTTCTACCG
AAGAAAGGCCCACCCGTGAAGGTGAGCCAGTGAGTTGATTGCAGTCCAGTTACGCTGGAGTCTGAGGCTC
GTCCTGAATGATATCAAGCTTGAATTCGTTTGTAAAACGACGGCCAGTGCTAACCGTATCGCATTGGCCA
TACCTACA
Features (pLannotate 1.2.2; 8 found; start..end, strand, type, name):
      9..335     +  CDS            TRAV12-3: TVAL3_HUMAN - Experimental evidence at protein level: Swiss-Prot protein existence level 1. V region of the variable domain of T cell receptor (TR) alpha chain that participates in the antigen recognition (PubMed:24600447). Alpha-beta T cell receptors are antigen specific receptors which are essential to the immune response and are present on the cell surface of T lymphocytes. Recognize peptide-major histocompatibility (MH) (pMH) complexes that are displayed by antigen presenting cells (APC), a prerequisite for efficient T cell adaptive immunity against pathogens (PubMed:25493333). Binding of
    423..454     +  terminator     tonB terminator: bidirectional E. coli tonB-P14 transcription terminator
    455..557     +  promoter       cat promoter: promoter of the E. coli cat gene encoding chloramphenicol acetyltransferase
    558..1214    +  CDS            cat: CAT_ECOLX - Experimental evidence at protein level: Swiss-Prot protein existence level 1. This enzyme is an effector of chloramphenicol resistance in bacteria. From Escherichia coli. This protein is used as a marker in many commonly used cloning vectors, such as pACYC184.
   1241..1268    +  terminator     T7Te terminator: phage T7 early transcription terminator
   1280..1867    -  rep_origin     ori: high-copy-number ColE1/pMB1/pBR322/pUC origin of replication
   1889..1918    -  terminator     T3Te terminator: phage T3 early transcription terminator
   1990..2009    -  CDS            lacZα (fragment): LacZα fragment of β-galactosidase; lacZ fragment
