[The description below was written by a language model from this plasmid's Addgene catalogue record and pLannotate feature annotations shown in this document.]
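Description:
makeTCR_Hs.TRAV12-1 is a small (about 2 kb) bacterial parts plasmid from the makeTCR system, a modular synthetic-biology platform for single-step assembly of T cell receptor sequences. It is built on the custom pmakeTCR backbone, a minimal 1.7 kb vector carrying a high-copy ColE1/pUC-type origin of replication and a chloramphenicol acetyltransferase (cat) gene driven by its own promoter, which provides chloramphenicol selection in E. coli. The marker and origin are insulated by short transcription terminators (tonB, T7Te and T3Te), which limit read-through into or out of the insert region. A short residual lacZα fragment is also annotated, and M13 forward and reverse primer sites are recorded for sequencing the insert.

The payload is a synthetic 328 bp fragment encoding the human TRAV12-1 gene segment, the V region of a T cell receptor alpha chain variable domain that contributes to recognition of peptide–MHC complexes. The automated annotation labels this coding region as the closely related family member TRAV12-3, most likely reflecting sequence similarity within the TRAV12 family; the catalogue entry identifies it as TRAV12-1. No promoter drives the insert, so the plasmid is a storage and donor vector rather than an expression construct. The segment is flanked by defined four-base junctions that are retained after cloning, consistent with release of the module with compatible overhangs for ordered ligation to other makeTCR parts, although the record does not name the enzyme used. It serves as one entry in a library of human V gene modules for building full-length TCR chains.
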