Addgene plasmid #233952: makeTCR_Hs.TRAV12-1
Purpose: Hs TRAV gene for makeTCR assembly
Depositing lab: Michael Platten. Depositing organization: Deutsches Krebsforschungszentrum (DKFZ). Publication: makeTCR: A Modular Platform for Rapid, Flexible, Scalable, Single-Step T Cell Receptor Synthesis. Hamberger M, Neuhoff M-T, Pietrantonio SV, Boschert T, Maldonado Torres C, Errerd A, Tan CL, Lindner JM, Platten M, Green EW. bioRxiv 2025.04.27.647198 10.1101/2025.04.27.647198.
Backbone
  Vector backbone: pmakeTCR
  Backbone manufacturer: custom
  Backbone size w/o insert (bp): 1710
  Vector type: Synthetic Biology
Growth in bacteria
  Bacterial resistance: Chloramphenicol, 25 μg/mL
  Growth temperature: 37°C
  Growth strain: DH5alpha
  Copy number: High Copy
Gene/Insert
  Gene/Insert name: TRAV12-1 (alt name: ENSG00000211785)
  Species: H. sapiens (human)
  Insert size (bp): 328
  Entrez Gene: TRAV12-1 (a.k.a. TCRAV12S1, TCRAV2S3, TRAV121)
  Promoter: n/a
  Cloning method: Restriction Enzyme; 5′ cloning site GATG (not destroyed); 3′ cloning site CTGT (not destroyed)
  Sequencing primers: 5′ M13 (-21) Forward; 3′ M13 Reverse
Resource information
  A portion of this plasmid was derived from a plasmid made by: synthetic
Terms and licenses: Academic/Nonprofit Terms; Industry Terms: Not Available to Industry
Depositor comments: Please visit https://doi.org/10.1101/2025.04.27.647198 for bioRxiv preprint.
How to cite: makeTCR_Hs.TRAV12-1 was a gift from Michael Platten (Addgene plasmid # 233952 ; http://n2t.net/addgene:233952 ; RRID:Addgene_233952)
